>Addgene plasmid #234395 | EEEV_KP282670.1_NSP2_FL_NHis_CAvi | addgene full sequence | sequence record 470066 | Addgene NGS Result
GAGGCGGTTTGCGTATTGGGCGCCAGGGTGGTTTTTCTTTTCACCAGTGAGACGGGCAACAGCTGATTGC
CCTTCACCGCCTGGCCCTGAGAGAGTTGCAGCAAGCGGTCCACGCTGGTTTGCCCCAGCAGGCGAAAATC
CTGTTTGATGGTGGTTAACGGCGGGATATAACATGAGCTGTCTTCGGTATCGTCGTATCCCACTACCGAG
ATATCCGCACCAACGCGCAGCCCGGACTCGGTAATGGCGCGCATTGCGCCCAGCGCCATCTGATCGTTGG
CAACCAGCATCGCAGTGGGAACGATGCCCTCATTCAGCATTTGCATGGTTTGTTGAAAACCGGACATGGC
ACTCCAGTCGCCTTCCCGTTCCGCTATCGGCTGAATTTGATTGCGAGTGAGATATTTATGCCAGCCAGCC
AGACGCAGACGCGCCGAGACAGAACTTAATGGGCCCGCTAACAGCGCGATTTGCTGGTGACCCAATGCGA
CCAGATGCTCCACGCCCAGTCGCGTACCGTCTTCATGGGAGAAAATAATACTGTTGATGGGTGTCTGGTC
AGAGACATCAAGAAATAACGCCGGAACATTAGTGCAGGCAGCTTCCACAGCAATGGCATCCTGGTCATCC
AGCTGATAGTTAATGATCAGCCCACTGACGCGTTGCGCGAGAAGATTGTGCACCGCCGCTTTACAGGCTT
CGACGCCGCTTCGTTCTACCATCGACACCACCACGCTGGCACCCAGTTGATCGGCGCGAGATTTAATCGC
CGCGACAATTTGCGACGGCGCGTGCAGGGCCAGACTGGAGGTGGCAACGCCAATCAGCAACGACTGTTTG
CCCGCCAGTTGTTGTGCCACGCGGTTGGGAATGTAATTCAGCTCCGCCATCGCCGCTTCCACTTTTTCCC
GCGTTTTCGCAGAAACGTGGCTGGCCTGGTTCACCACGCGGGAAACGGTCTGATAAGAGACACCGGCATA
CTCTGCGACATCGTATAACGTTACTGGTTTCACATTCACCACCCTGAATTGACTCTCTTCCGGGCGCTAT
CATGCCATACCGCGAAAGGTTTTGCGCCATTCGATGGTGTCCGGGATCTCGACGCTCTCCCTTATGCGAC
TCCTGCATTAGGAAGCAGCCCAGTAGTAGGTTGAGGCCGTTGAGCACCGCCGCCGCAAGGAATGGTGCAT
GCAAGGAGATGGCGCCCAACAGTCCCCCGGCCACGGGGCCTGCCACCATACCCACGCCGAAACAAGCGCT
CATGAGCCCGAAGTGGCGAGCCCGATCTTCCCCATCGGTGATGTCGGCGATATAGGCGCCAGCAACCGCA
CCTGTGGCGCCGGTGATGCCGGCCACGATGCGTCCGGCGTAGAGGATCGAGATCTCGATCCCGCGAAATT
AATACGACTCACTATAGGGGAATTGTGAGCGGATAACAATTCCCCTCTAGAAATAATTTTGTTTAACTTT
AAGAAGGAGATATACATATGCACCATCATCATCATCATTCTTCTGGTGTAGATCTGGGTGGGTCAGTCGA
AACCCCACGGCGCCATATCAAGGTTACTACATACCCGGGGGAAGAGATGATAGGAAGCTATGCTGTCTTG
AGTCCTCAGGCGGTGCTCAACTCCGAGAAATTGGCCTGCATCCATCCACTAGCGGAGCAAGTATTGGTTA
TGACTCATAAGGGGCGCGCAGGACGGTATAAGGTTGAACCATACCACGGTCGAGTGATCGTGCCTTCGGG
AACCGCAATTCCGATCCCGGATTTTCAGGCATTGTCAGAGTCTGCTACTATTGTCTTCAATGAACGTGAA
TTTGTTAACCGGTACCTTCATCACATAGCGGTGAATGGTGGAGCGCTGAATACTGATGAAGAGTACTATA
AGGTCGTTAAGTCCACTGAAACAGATTCAGAGTACGTCTTCGACATAGACGCGAAGAAATGTGTAAAGAA
AGGAGACGCTGGTCCTATGTGTTTGGTCGGGGAACTAGTCGACCCGCCATTCCACGAGTTTGCATATGAA
TCTCTCAAGACGAGGCCGGCAGCGCCCCACAAAGTCCCCACTATAGGAGTGTATGGCGTGCCGGGCTCAG
GCAAGTCCGGCATAATTAAGTCTGCCGTTACGAAGCGGGACCTGGTGGTTTCGGCGAAGAAAGAAAACTG
CATGGAGATTATCAAAGATGTAAAGAGGATGCGAGGAATGGACATCGCCGCACGTACCGTAGACTCCGTT
CTTCTCAACGGGGTAAAGCACTCTGTTGATACACTTTATATTGACGAGGCGTTTGCTTGCCATGCAGGAA
CACTATTGGCGCTCATCGCCATAGTTAAGCCAAAAAAAGTGGTCCTCTGTGGCGATCCCAAACAGTGTGG
TTTCTTTAATATGATGTGCCTAAAGGTGCACTTTAACCACGAGATATGCACGGAGGTCTATCATAAGAGT
ATTAGTCGTCGCTGTACTAAAACAGTCACTTCAATAGTCTCGACCCTGTTTTACGACAAAAGGATGAGAA
CAGTAAATCCTTGCAATGATAAGATCATAATCGACACCACAAGCACCACCAAACCTTTAAAAGACGATAT
AATACTCACGTGCTTTAGAGGTTGGGTAAAACAACTACAAATTGATTATAAAAATCACGAAATTATGACC
GCAGCGGCTAGCCAAGGTTTAACGCGCAAGGGAGTCTACGCTGTGCGATACAAGGTTAACGAAAACCCAT
TATACGCCCAGACCAGCGAACATGTAAACGTATTGTTAACAAGAACTGAGAAACGGATCGTCTGGAAAAC
GCTGGCAGGCGACCCTTGGATAAAAACCCTGACGGCGTCGTACCCAGGTAATTTCACAGCTACCCTTGAA
GAGTGGCAAGCCGAGCATGATGCTATTATGGCCAAGATTCTAGAAACTCCAGCTTCGAGTGACGTATTCC
AGAACAAGGTAAATGTCTGTTGGGCGAAAGCACTTGAGCCGGTACTTGCAACAGCTAATATAACCTTGAC
GCGATCCCAATGGGAGACGATCCCAGCGTTCAAAGATGACAAAGCCTACTCGCCCGAAATGGCCCTGAAT
TTCTTCTGTACCAGATTTTTCGGCGTGGATATTGATTCCGGTCTTTTTTCGGCACCTACGGTACCTCTTA
CTTATACAAACGAGCATTGGGACAACAGCCCTGGCCCGAATATGTACGGGCTATGCATGAGAACTGCCAA
GGAGCTCGCCAGGCGGTATCCGTGCATCCTGAAAGCGGTAGACACTGGTCGTGTTGCGGATGTTCGTACG
GACACCATTAAAGATTATAACCCCTTGATTAATGTTGTACCGTTAAACAGGAGGCTACCACACTCTTTAG
TTGTTACGCACCGATATACCGGGAACGGCGATTATTCTCAGCTAGTCACAAAGATGACTGGGAAAACTGT
CTTAGTCGTTGGTACTCCCATGAATATCCCCGGTAAGAGGGTGGAGACATTGGGTCCAAGTCCTCAATGT
ACATACAAAGCTGAACTCGACTTAGGCATTCCAGCTGCCTTGGGTAAGTATGATATTATTTTTATAAATG
TTCGGACACCCTACCGACACCATCATTACCAGCAGTGCGAGGATCACGCTATCCACCATTCCATGCTGAC
GCGCAAAGCAGTGGACCACCTAAACAAGGGCGGAACATGTATCGCACTGGGATACGGGACGGCGGATCGA
GCTACCGAAAACATAATTAGCGCGGTGGCGAGATCGTTTCGTTTCTCTCGTGTGTGCCAACCCAAATGTG
CCTGGGAAAATACGGAGGTAGCCTTCGTTTTCTTTGGTAAGGATAACGGAAATCATCTTCAAGACCAGGA
CCGCCTCTCAGTAGTGTTAAATAACATATATCAAGGAAGCACTCAGCACGAAGCAGAACGTAGCAGTAAA
GGTGGATACGGCCTGAATGATATCTTTGAAGCGCAGAAGATTGAATGGCATGAATGATAAGGATCCGAAT
TCGAGCTCCGTCGACAAGCTTGCGGCCGCACTCGAGCACCACCACCACCACCACTGAGATCCGGCTGCTA
ACAAAGCCCGAAAGGAAGCTGAGTTGGCTGCTGCCACCGCTGAGCAATAACTAGCATAACCCCTTGGGGC
CTCTAAACGGGTCTTGAGGGGTTTTTTGCTGAAAGGAGGAACTATATCCGGATTGGCGAATGGG
[124 nt withheld, positions 4195-4318]
C
[91 nt withheld, positions 4320-4410]
A
[49 nt withheld, positions 4412-4460]
CCTTTGACGTTGGAGTCCACGTTCTTTAATAGTGGACTCTTGTTCCAAACTGGAACAACACTCAACCCTA
TCTCGGTCTATTCTTTTGATTTATAAGGGATTTTGCCGATTTCGGCCTATTGGTTAAAAAATGAGCTGAT
TTAACAAAAATTTAACGCGAATTTTAACAAAATATTAACGCTTACAATTTAGGTGGCACTTTTCGGGGAA
ATGTGCGCGGAACCCCTATTTGTTTATTTTTCTAAATACATTCAAATATGTATCCGCTCATGAATTAATT
CTTAGAAAAACTCATCGAGCATCAAATGAAACTGCAATTTATTCATATCAGGATTATCAATACCATATTT
TTGAAAAAGCCGTTTCTGTAATGAAGGAGAAAACTCACCGAGGCAGTTCCATAGGATGGCAAGATCCTGG
TATCGGTCTGCGATTCCGACTCGTCCAACATCAATACAACCTATTAATTTCCCCTCGTCAAAAATAAGGT
TATCAAGTGAGAAATCACCATGAGTGACGACTGAATCCGGTGAGAATGGCAAAAGTTTATGCATTTCTTT
CCAGACTTGTTCAACAGGCCAGCCATTACGCTCGTCATCAAAATCACTCGCATCAACCAAACCGTTATTC
ATTCGTGATTGCGCCTGAGCGAGACGAAATACGCGATCGCTGTTAAAAGGACAATTACAAACAGGAATCG
AATGCAACCGGCGCAGGAACACTGCCAGCGCATCAACAATATTTTCACCTGAATCAGGATATTCTTCTAA
TACCTGGAATGCTGTTTTCCCGGGGATCGCAGTGGTGAGTAACCATGCATCATCAGGAGTACGGATAAAA
TGCTTGATGGTCGGAAGAGGCATAAATTCCGTCAGCCAGTTTAGTCTGACCATCTCATCTGTAACATCAT
TGGCAACGCTACCTTTGCCATGTTTCAGAAACAACTCTGGCGCATCGGGCTTCCCATACAATCGATAGAT
TGTCGCACCTGATTGCCCGACATTATCGCGAGCCCATTTATACCCATATAAATCAGCATCCATGTTGGAA
TTTAATCGCGGCCTAGAGCAAGACGTTTCCCGTTGAATATGGCTCATAACACCCCTTGTATTACTGTTTA
TGTAAGCAGACAGTTTTATTGTTCATGACCAAAATCCCTTAACGTGAGTTTTCGTTCCACTGAGCGTCAG
ACCCCGTAGAAAAGATCAAAGGATCTTCTTGAGATCCTTTTTTTCTGCGCGTAATCTGCTGCTTGCAAAC
AAAAAAACCACCGCTACCAGCGGTGGTTTGTTTGCCGGATCAAGAGCTACCAACTCTTTTTCCGAAGGTA
ACTGGCTTCAGCAGAGCGCAGATACCAAATACTGTCCTTCTAGTGTAGCCGTAGTTAGGCCACCACTTCA
AGAACTCTGTAGCACCGCCTACATACCTCGCTCTGCTAATCCTGTTACCAGTGGCTGCTGCCAGTGGCGA
TAAGTCGTGTCTTACCGGGTTGGACTCAAGACGATAGTTACCGGATAAGGCGCAGCGGTCGGGCTGAACG
GGGGGTTCGTGCACACAGCCCAGCTTGGAGCGAACGACCTACACCGAACTGAGATACCTACAGCGTGAGC
TATGAGAAAGCGCCACGCTTCCCGAAGGGAGAAAGGCGGACAGGTATCCGGTAAGCGGCAGGGTCGGAAC
AGGAGAGCGCACGAGGGAGCTTCCAGGGGGAAACGCCTGGTATCTTTATAGTCCTGTCGGGTTTCGCCAC
CTCTGACTTGAGCGTCGATTTTTGTGATGCTCGTCAGGGGGGCGGAGCCTATGGAAAAACGCCAGCAACG
CGGCCTTTTTACGGTTCCTGGCCTTTTGCTGGCCTTTTGCTCACATGTTCTTTCCTGCGTTATCCCCTGA
TTCTGTGGATAACCGTATTACCGCCTTTGAGTGAGCTGATACCGCTCGCCGCAGCCGAACGACCGAGCGC
AGCGAGTCAGTGAGCGAGGAAGCGGAAGAGCGCCTGATGCGGTATTTTCTCCTTACGCATCTGTGCGGTA
TTTCACACCGCAATGGTGCACTCTCAGTACAATCTGCTCTGATGCCGCATAGTTAAGCCAGTATACACTC
CGCTATCGCTACGTGACTGGGTCATGGCTGCGCCCCGACACCCGCCAACACCCGCTGACGCGCCCTGACG
GGCTTGTCTGCTCCCGGCATCCGCTTACAGACAAGCTGTGACCGTCTCCGGGAGCTGCATGTGTCAGAGG
TTTTCACCGTCATCACCGAAACGCGCGAGGCAGCTGCGGTAAAGCTCATCAGCGTGGTCGTGAAGCGATT
CACAGATGTCTGCCTGTTCATCCGCGTCCAGCTCGTTGAGTTTCTCCAGAAGCGTTAATGTCTGGCTTCT
GATAAAGCGGGCCATGTTAAGGGCGGTTTTTTCCTGTTTGGTCACTGATGCCTCCGTGTAAGGGGGATTT
CTGTTCATGGGGGTAATGATACCGATGAAACGAGAGAGGATGCTCACGATACGGGTTACTGATGATGAAC
ATGCCCGGTTACTGGAACGTTGTGAGGGTAAACAACTGGCGGTATGGATGCGGCGGGACCAGAGAAAAAT
CACTCAGGGTCAATGCCAGCGCTTCGTTAATACAGATGTAGGTGTTCCACAGGGTAGCCAGCAGCATCCT
GCGATGCAGATCCGGAACATAATGGTGCAGGGCGCTGACTTCCGCGTTTCCAGACTTTACGAAACACGGA
AACCGAAGACCATTCATGTTGTTGCTCAGGTCGCAGACGTTTTGCAGCAGCAGTCGCTTCACGTTCGCTC
GCGTATCGGTGATTCATTCTGCTAACCAGTAAGGCAACCCCGCCAGCCTAGCCGGGTCCTCAACGACAGG
AGCACGATCATGCGCACCCGTGGGGCCGCCATGCCGGCGATAATGGCCTGCTTCTCGCCGAAACGTTTGG
TGGCGGGACCAGTGACGAAGGCTTGAGCGAGGGCGTGCAAGATTCCGAATACCGCAAGCGACAGGCCGAT
CATCGTCGCGCTCCAGCGAAAGCGGTCCTCGCCGAAAATGACCCAGAGCGCTGCCGGCACCTGTCCTACG
AGTTGCATGATAAAGAAGACAGTCATAAGTGCGGCGACGATAGTCATGTCCCGCGCCCACCGGAAGGAGC
TGACTGGGTTGAAGGCTCTCAAGGGCATCGGTCGAGATCCCGGTGCCTAATGAGTGAGCTAACTTACATT
AATTGCGTTGCGCTCACTGCCCGCTTTCCAGTCGGGAAACCTGTCGTGCCAGCTGCATTAATGAATCGGC
CAACGCGCGGGGA
Features (pLannotate 1.2.2; 19 found; start..end, strand, type, name):
   1014..1091    -  promoter       lacI promoter: lacI
   1099..1378    -  CDS            TcR (fragment): tetracycline efflux protein; tet; confers resistance to tetracycline
   1400..1418    +  promoter       T7 promoter: promoter for bacteriophage T7 RNA polymerase
   1419..1443    +  protein_bind   lac operator: The lac repressor binds to the lac operator to inhibit transcription in E. coli. This inhibition can be relieved by adding lactose or isopropyl-β-D-thiogalactopyranoside (IPTG). lac repressor encoded by lacI
   1458..1480    +  RBS            RBS: efficient ribosome binding site from bacteriophage T7 gene 10 (Olins and Rangwala, 1989)
   1530..3914    +  CDS            POLN_EEEVF (fragment): Experimental evidence at protein level: Swiss-Prot protein existence level 1. [RNA-directed RNA polymerase nsP4]: RNA dependent RNA polymerase (By similarity). Replicates genomic and antigenomic RNA by recognizing replications specific signals. The early replication complex formed by the polyprotein P123 and nsP4 synthesizes minus- strand RNAs (By similarity). The late replication complex composed of fully processed nsP1-nsP4 is responsible for the production of genomic and subgenomic plus-strand RNAs (By similarity). From Eastern equine encephalitis virus (strain Florida 91-469) (EEEV) (Easte
   4027..4044    +  CDS            9xHis (fragment): 9xHis affinity tag
   4054..4103    +  CDS            SET1 (fragment): solubility-enhancement tag derived from T7 phage gene 10B
   4111..4158    +  terminator     T7 terminator: transcription terminator for bacteriophage T7 RNA polymerase
   4195..4623    +  rep_origin     f1 ori (sequence partly withheld): f1 bacteriophage origin of replication; arrow indicates direction of (+) strand synthesis
   4676..4733    +  promoter       AmpR promoter (fragment): bla
   4742..5557    -  CDS            KanR: aminoglycoside phosphotransferase; aph(3')-Ia; confers resistance to kanamycin in bacteria or G418 (Geneticin®) in eukaryotes
   5679..6267    +  rep_origin     ori: high-copy-number ColE1/pMB1/pBR322/pUC origin of replication
   6453..6592    -  misc_feature   bom: basis of mobility region from pBR322
   6694..6885    -  CDS            rop: Rop protein, which maintains plasmids at low copy number; rop
   6902..7282    +  CDS            YPB1_ECOLX: Protein predicted: Swiss-Prot protein existence level 4. From Escherichia coli.
   7354..7645    -  CDS            TcR (fragment): tetracycline efflux protein; tet; confers resistance to tetracycline
   7660..7681    -  protein_bind   CAP binding site: CAP binding activates transcription in the presence of cAMP. E. coli catabolite activator protein
   7694..1013    -  CDS            lacI (across the origin): lac repressor; lacI; The lac repressor binds to the lac operator to inhibit transcription in E. coli. This inhibition can be relieved by adding lactose or isopropyl-β-D-thiogalactopyranoside (IPTG).
