[The description below was written by a language model from this plasmid's Addgene catalogue record and pLannotate feature annotations shown in this document.]
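Description:
EEEV_KP282670.1_NSP2_FL_NHis_CAvi is a 7,763 nt bacterial expression plasmid built on the pNIC-Bio3 backbone, made to produce the nsP2 nonstructural protein of Eastern equine encephalitis virus in E. coli for structure determination. It has a pET-like architecture. It replicates from a ColE1/pBR322-type origin accompanied by the bom site and the rop gene, consistent with the low copy number recorded in the catalogue, and it is selected with kanamycin through an aminoglycoside phosphotransferase gene. An f1 origin is also present, along with short remnants of a tetracycline resistance gene that are backbone relics rather than functional markers.

The insert is driven by a T7 promoter with an adjacent lac operator and the phage T7 gene 10 ribosome binding site, and it is followed by a T7 terminator. A plasmid-borne lacI gene supplies repressor, so expression should be IPTG-inducible in a host that provides T7 RNA polymerase. The annotated coding region of about 2.4 kb matches a fragment of the EEEV nonstructural polyprotein. The automated annotation text describes nsP4 polymerase function, but this reflects the generic polyprotein database entry, and the catalogue identifies the insert as nsP2, named as full length. The repository nevertheless cautions that the complete coding region may not be present.

According to the catalogue, the protein carries an N-terminal hexahistidine tag for metal-affinity purification and a C-terminal Avi-type biotin acceptor peptide, which allows site-specific biotinylation by BirA for immobilisation or binding assays. The feature table also detects a His-tag fragment and a solubility-tag fragment downstream of the insert. These are probably backbone remnants, though the record does not state whether they are translated.
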