Addgene plasmid #234395: EEEV_KP282670.1_NSP2_FL_NHis_CAvi
Purpose: Bacterial expression for structure determination. May not contain entire coding region of gene.
Depositing lab: Cheryl Arrowsmith. Depositing organization: University of Toronto.
Backbone
  Vector backbone: pNIC-Bio3
  Vector type: Bacterial Expression
  Selectable markers: Low Copy
Growth in bacteria
  Bacterial resistance: Kanamycin, 50 μg/mL
  Growth temperature: 37°C
  Growth strain: DH5alpha
  Copy number: Low Copy
Gene/Insert
  Gene/Insert name: Nsp2_EEEV
  Species: Eastern equine encephalitis virus
  Promoter: T7
  Tag / fusion protein: MHHHHHHSSGVDLG (N terminal on insert); SSKGGYGLNDIFEAQKIEWHE (C terminal on insert)
  Cloning method: Unknown
  Sequencing primers: 5′ T7; 3′ T7-term
Terms and licenses: Academic/Nonprofit Terms; Industry Terms: Not Available to Industry
How to cite: EEEV_KP282670.1_NSP2_FL_NHis_CAvi was a gift from Cheryl Arrowsmith (Addgene plasmid # 234395 ; http://n2t.net/addgene:234395 ; RRID:Addgene_234395)
